Addgene plasmid #115234: pLV-CAG-FLEX-BFP2-(mCherry)’
Purpose: Lentiviral transfer plasmid for expression of mTagBFP2 before Cre recombination and mCherry after it
Depositing lab: Ian Wickersham. Depositing organization: Massachusetts Institute of Technology. Publication: "Self-inactivating" rabies viruses are susceptible to loss of their intended attenuating modification. Jin L, Matsuyama M, Sullivan HA, Zhu M, Lavin TK, Hou Y, Lea NE, Pruner MT, Dam Ferdinez ML, Wickersham IR. Proc Natl Acad Sci U S A. 2023 Feb 14;120(7):e2023481120. doi: 10.1073/pnas.2023481120. Epub 2023 Feb 6. PubMed 37053554.
Backbone
  Vector backbone: pCSC-SP-PW-GFP
  Backbone manufacturer: Inder Verma Lab
  Vector type: Mammalian Expression
Growth in bacteria
  Bacterial resistance: Ampicillin, 100 μg/mL
  Growth temperature: 37°C
  Growth strain: NEB Stable
  Copy number: High Copy
Gene/Insert
  Gene/Insert name: mTagBFP2 and mCherry
  Species: Synthetic
  Insert size (bp): 1415
Terms and licenses: Academic/Nonprofit Terms; Industry Terms: Not Available to Industry
How to cite: pLV-CAG-FLEX-BFP2-(mCherry)’ was a gift from Ian Wickersham (Addgene plasmid # 115234 ; http://n2t.net/addgene:115234 ; RRID:Addgene_115234)
