[The description below was written by a language model from this plasmid's Addgene catalogue record and pLannotate feature annotations shown in this document.]
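Description:
pLV-CAG-FLEX-BFP2-(mCherry)’ is an HIV-1-based lentiviral transfer plasmid, about 11.1 kb and built on the pCSC-SP-PW-GFP backbone, that serves as a colour-switching Cre reporter for mammalian cells. It is propagated in E. coli through a high-copy ColE1/pUC-type origin with ampicillin selection (AmpR). The backbone also carries an f1 origin and an SV40/EM7-driven bleomycin/Zeocin resistance cassette that lies outside the viral genome. Genomic RNA is transcribed from a CMV enhancer/promoter fused to a truncated 5' LTR. It contains the Ψ packaging signal with a gag fragment, the RRE for Rev-dependent nuclear export, and the cPPT/CTS. A WPRE lies just upstream of the 3' LTR region to enhance transcript expression, and a bGH polyadenylation signal follows that LTR.

The payload is driven by the CAG promoter, made up of the CMV enhancer, chicken β-actin promoter and chimeric intron. Downstream is a FLEX (double-inverted lox) cassette in which a loxP/lox2272 pair on one side faces an oppositely oriented loxP/lox2272 pair on the other. Between them, mTagBFP2 (annotated as TagBFP) sits in the sense orientation and mCherry lies immediately after it in the antisense orientation. Without Cre, transduced cells express the blue protein. Cre inverts the segment through one pair of compatible sites and then excises between the other pair, which locks the cassette in the flipped state, so mCherry becomes sense-oriented and is expressed while mTagBFP2 is turned off. The construct therefore reports Cre activity as a permanent blue-to-red switch. The associated publication concerns "self-inactivating" rabies viruses, but the record does not state how the construct was used in that work.
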