Features (pLannotate 1.2.2; 39 found; start..end, strand, type, name):
     28..80      -  misc_feature   bom (fragment): basis of mobility region from pBR322
    235..614     +  enhancer       CMV enhancer: human cytomegalovirus immediate early enhancer
    615..814     +  promoter       CMV promoter: human cytomegalovirus (CMV) immediate early promoter
    832..1012    +  LTR            5' LTR (truncated): truncated 5' long terminal repeat (LTR) from HIV-1
   1059..1184    +  misc_feature   HIV-1 Ψ: packaging signal of human immunodeficiency virus type 1
   1168..1531    +  CDS            HIV-1 gag (fragment): gag protein from human immunodeficiency virus 1; gag
   1677..1910    +  misc_feature   RRE: The Rev response element (RRE) of HIV-1 allows for Rev-dependent mRNA export from the nucleus to the cytoplasm.
   2287..2387    +  CDS            Rev (fragment): human immunodeficiency virus 1 (HIV-1) Rev protein; rev; enhances nuclear export of unspliced and incompletely spliced viral mRNAs
   2391..2507    +  misc_feature   cPPT/CTS: central polypurine tract and central termination sequence of HIV-1
   2517..2896    +  enhancer       CMV enhancer: human cytomegalovirus immediate early enhancer
   2898..3173    +  promoter       chicken β-actin promoter: No description available
   3174..4190    +  intron         chimeric intron: chimera between introns from chicken β-actin and rabbit β-globin
   4245..4278    +  protein_bind   loxP: Cre-mediated recombination occurs in the 8-bp core sequence (GCATACAT). Cre recombinase
   4279..4328    +  intron         β-globin intron (fragment): internally truncated intron from human β-globin
   4329..4362    +  protein_bind   lox2272: Cre-mediated recombination occurs in the 8-bp core sequence (GGATACTT). lox2272 sites are compatible with each other, but incompatible with loxP or loxN sites (Lee and Saito, 1988). Cre recombinase
   4375..5076    +  CDS            TagBFP: monomeric blue fluorescent protein mammalian codon-optimized
   5082..5789    -  CDS            mCherry: mCherry is a basic (constitutively fluorescent) red fluorescent protein published in 2004, derived from Discosoma sp.. It is reported to be a very rapidly-maturing monomer with low acid sensitivity.
   5804..5837    -  protein_bind   loxP: Cre-mediated recombination occurs in the 8-bp core sequence (GCATACAT). Cre recombinase
   5838..5887    +  intron         β-globin intron (fragment): internally truncated intron from human β-globin
   5888..5921    -  protein_bind   lox2272: Cre-mediated recombination occurs in the 8-bp core sequence (GGATACTT). lox2272 sites are compatible with each other, but incompatible with loxP or loxN sites (Lee and Saito, 1988). Cre recombinase
   5927..6515    +  misc_feature   WPRE: woodchuck hepatitis virus posttranscriptional regulatory element
   6537..6605    +  CDS            nef (fragment): NEF_HV1Z2 - Experimental evidence at protein level: Swiss-Prot protein existence level 1. Extracellular Nef protein targets CD4(+) T-lymphocytes for apoptosis by interacting with CXCR4 surface receptors. From Human immunodeficiency virus type 1 group M subtype D (isolate Z2/CDC-Z34) (HIV-1).
   6607..6919    +  LTR            5' LTR (fragment): 5' long terminal repeat (LTR) from HIV-1
   6927..7107    +  LTR            5' LTR (truncated): truncated 5' long terminal repeat (LTR) from HIV-1
   7139..7363    +  polyA_signal   bGH poly(A) signal: bovine growth hormone polyadenylation signal
   7367..7388    +  promoter       SV40 promoter (fragment): SV40 enhancer and early promoter
   7409..7837    +  rep_origin     f1 ori (sequence partly withheld): f1 bacteriophage origin of replication; arrow indicates direction of (+) strand synthesis
   7851..8180    +  promoter       SV40 promoter: SV40 enhancer and early promoter
   8228..8275    +  promoter       EM7 promoter: synthetic bacterial promoter&nbsp
   8294..8668    +  CDS            BleoR: antibiotic-binding protein; Sh ble from Streptoalloteichus hindustanus; confers resistance to bleomycin, phleomycin, and Zeocin™
   8678..8803    +  CDS            ble (fragment): BLE_KLEPN - Experimental evidence at protein level: Swiss-Prot protein existence level 1. Binding protein with a strong affinity to the bleomycin family of antibiotics. Binds to CL990; an antimitotic-antibiotic compound. From Klebsiella pneumoniae.
   8798..8919    +  polyA_signal   SV40 poly(A) signal: SV40 polyadenylation signal
   8990..9012    -  protein_bind   lac operator (fragment): The lac repressor binds to the lac operator to inhibit transcription in E. coli. This inhibition can be relieved by adding lactose or isopropyl-β-D-thiogalactopyranoside (IPTG). lac repressor encoded by lacI
   9016..9046    -  promoter       lac promoter: promoter for the E. coli lac operon
   9061..9082    -  protein_bind   CAP binding site: CAP binding activates transcription in the presence of cAMP. E. coli catabolite activator protein
   9095..9187    -  CDS            lacI (fragment): lac repressor; lacI; The lac repressor binds to the lac operator to inhibit transcription in E. coli. This inhibition can be relieved by adding lactose or isopropyl-β-D-thiogalactopyranoside (IPTG).
   9370..9958    -  rep_origin     ori: high-copy-number ColE1/pMB1/pBR322/pUC origin of replication
  10129..10989   -  CDS            AmpR: β-lactamase; bla; confers resistance to ampicillin, carbenicillin, and related antibiotics
  10990..11094   -  promoter       AmpR promoter: bla
>Addgene plasmid #115234 | pLV-CAG-FLEX-BFP2-(mCherry)’ | addgene full sequence | sequence record 236019 | Addgene NGS Result
GACGGATCGGGAGATCTCCCGATCCCCTATGGTGCACTCTCAGTACAATCTGCTCTGATGCCGCATAGTT
AAGCCAGTATCTGCTCCCTGCTTGTGTGTTGGAGGTCGCTGAGTAGTGCGCGAGCAAAATTTAAGCTACA
ACAAGGCAAGGCTTGACCGACAATTGCATGAAGAATCTGCTTAGGGTTAGGCGTTTTGCGCTGCTTCGCG
ATGTACGGGCCAGATATACGCGTTGACATTGATTATTGACTAGTTATTAATAGTAATCAATTACGGGGTC
ATTAGTTCATAGCCCATATATGGAGTTCCGCGTTACATAACTTACGGTAAATGGCCCGCCTGGCTGACCG
CCCAACGACCCCCGCCCATTGACGTCAATAATGACGTATGTTCCCATAGTAACGCCAATAGGGACTTTCC
ATTGACGTCAATGGGTGGAGTATTTACGGTAAACTGCCCACTTGGCAGTACATCAAGTGTATCATATGCC
AAGTACGCCCCCTATTGACGTCAATGACGGTAAATGGCCCGCCTGGCATTATGCCCAGTACATGACCTTA
TGGGACTTTCCTACTTGGCAGTACATCTACGTATTAGTCATCGCTATTACCATGGTGATGCGGTTTTGGC
AGTACATCAATGGGCGTGGATAGCGGTTTGACTCACGGGGATTTCCAAGTCTCCACCCCATTGACGTCAA
TGGGAGTTTGTTTTGGCACCAAAATCAACGGGACTTTCCAAAATGTCGTAACAACTCCGCCCCATTGACG
CAAATGGGCGGTAGGCGTGTACGGTGGGAGGTCTATATAAGCAGCGCGTTTTGCCTGTACTGGGTCTCTC
TGGTTAGACCAGATCTGAGCCTGGGAGCTCTCTGGCTAACTAGGGAACCCACTGCTTAAGCCTCAATAAA
GCTTGCCTTGAGTGCTTCAAGTAGTGTGTGCCCGTCTGTTGTGTGACTCTGGTAACTAGAGATCCCTCAG
ACCCTTTTAGTCAGTGTGGAAAATCTCTAGCAGTGGCGCCCGAACAGGGACTTGAAAGCGAAAGGGAAAC
CAGAGGAGCTCTCTCGACGCAGGACTCGGCTTGCTGAAGCGCGCACGGCAAGAGGCGAGGGGCGGCGACT
GGTGAGTACGCCAAAAATTTTGACTAGCGGAGGCTAGAAGGAGAGAGATGGGTGCGAGAGCGTCAGTATT
AAGCGGGGGAGAATTAGATCGCGATGGGAAAAAATTCGGTTAAGGCCAGGGGGAAAGAAAAAATATAAAT
TAAAACATATAGTATGGGCAAGCAGGGAGCTAGAACGATTCGCAGTTAATCCTGGCCTGTTAGAAACATC
AGAAGGCTGTAGACAAATACTGGGACAGCTACAACCATCCCTTCAGACAGGATCAGAAGAACTTAGATCA
TTATATAATACAGTAGCAACCCTCTATTGTGTGCATCAAAGGATAGAGATAAAAGACACCAAGGAAGCTT
TAGACAAGATAGAGGAAGAGCAAAACAAAAGTAAGACCACCGCACAGCAAGCGGCCGCTGATCTTCAGAC
CTGGAGGAGGAGATATGAGGGACAATTGGAGAAGTGAATTATATAAATATAAAGTAGTAAAAATTGAACC
ATTAGGAGTAGCACCCACCAAGGCAAAGAGAAGAGTGGTGCAGAGAGAAAAAAGAGCAGTGGGAATAGGA
GCTTTGTTCCTTGGGTTCTTGGGAGCAGCAGGAAGCACTATGGGCGCAGCGTCAATGACGCTGACGGTAC
AGGCCAGACAATTATTGTCTGGTATAGTGCAGCAGCAGAACAATTTGCTGAGGGCTATTGAGGCGCAACA
GCATCTGTTGCAACTCACAGTCTGGGGCATCAAGCAGCTCCAGGCAAGAATCCTGGCTGTGGAAAGATAC
CTAAAGGATCAACAGCTCCTGGGGATTTGGGGTTGCTCTGGAAAACTCATTTGCACCACTGCTGTGCCTT
GGAATGCTAGTTGGAGTAATAAATCTCTGGAACAGATTTGGAATCACACGACCTGGATGGAGTGGGACAG
AGAAATTAACAATTACACAAGCTTAATACACTCCTTAATTGAAGAATCGCAAAACCAGCAAGAAAAGAAT
GAACAAGAATTATTGGAATTAGATAAATGGGCAAGTTTGTGGAATTGGTTTAACATAACAAATTGGCTGT
GGTATATAAAATTATTCATAATGATAGTAGGAGGCTTGGTAGGTTTAAGAATAGTTTTTGCTGTACTTTC
TATAGTGAATAGAGTTAGGCAGGGATATTCACCATTATCGTTTCAGACCCACCTCCCAACCCCGAGGGGA
CCCGACAGGCCCGAAGGAATAGAAGAAGAAGGTGGAGAGAGAGACAGAGACAGATCCATTCGATTAGTGA
ACGGATCAACTTTTAAAAGAAAAGGGGGGATTGGGGGGTACAGTGCAGGGGAAAGAATAGTAGACATAAT
AGCAACAGACATACAAACTAAAGAATTACAAAAACAAATTACAAAATTCAAAATTTTATCGATGTCGACA
TTGATTATTGACTAGTTATTAATAGTAATCAATTACGGGGTCATTAGTTCATAGCCCATATATGGAGTTC
CGCGTTACATAACTTACGGTAAATGGCCCGCCTGGCTGACCGCCCAACGACCCCCGCCCATTGACGTCAA
TAATGACGTATGTTCCCATAGTAACGCCAATAGGGACTTTCCATTGACGTCAATGGGTGGAGTATTTACG
GTAAACTGCCCACTTGGCAGTACATCAAGTGTATCATATGCCAAGTACGCCCCCTATTGACGTCAATGAC
GGTAAATGGCCCGCCTGGCATTATGCCCAGTACATGACCTTATGGGACTTTCCTACTTGGCAGTACATCT
ACGTATTAGTCATCGCTATTACCATGGTCGAGGTGAGCCCCACGTTCTGCTTCACTCTCCCCATCTCCCC
CCCCTCCCCACCCCCAATTTTGTATTTATTTATTTTTTAATTATTTTGTGCAGCGATGGGGGCGGGGGGG
GGGGGGGSGCGCGCCAGGCGGGGCGGGGCGGGGCGAGGGGCGGGGCGGGGCGAGGCGGAGAGGTGCGGCG
GCAGCCAATCAGAGCGGCGCGCTCCGAAAGTTTCCTTTTATGGCGAGGCGGCGGCGGCGGCGGCCCTATA
AAAAGCGAAGCGCGCGGCGGGCGGGAGTCGCTGCGCGCTGCCTTCGCCCCGTGCCCCGCTCCGCCGCCGC
CTCGCGCCGCCCGCCCCGGCTCTGACTGACCGCGTTACTCCCACAGGTGAGCGGGCGGGACGGCCCTTCT
CCTCCGGGCTGTAATTAGCGCTTGGTTTAATGACGGCTTGTTTCTTTTCTGTGGCTGCGTGAAAGCCTTG
AGGGGCTCCGGGAGGGCCCTTTGTGCGGGGGGAGCGGCTCGGGGGGTGCGTGCGTGTGTGTGTGCGTGGG
GAGCGCCGCGTGCGGCTCCGCGCTGCCCGGCGGCTGTGAGCGCTGCGGGCGCGGCGCGGGGCTTTGTGCG
CTCCGCAGTGTGCGCGAGGGGAGCGCGGCCGGGGGCGGTGCCCCGCGGTGCGGGGGGGGCTGCGAGGGGA
ACAAAGGCTGCGTGCGGGGTGTGTGCGTGGGGGGGTGAGCAGGGGGTGTGGGCGCGTCGGTCGGGCTGCA
ACCCCCCCTGCACCCCCCTCCCCGAGTTGCTGAGCACGGCCCGGCTTCGGGTGCGGGGCTCCGTACGGGG
CGTGGCGCGGGGCTCGCCGTGCCGGGCGGGGGGTGGCGGCAGGTGGGGGTGCCGGGCGGGGCGGGGCCGC
CTCGGGCCGGGGAGGGCTCGGGGGAGGGGCGCGGCGGCCCCCGGAGCGCCGGCGGCTGTCGAGGCGCGGC
GAGCCGCAGCCATTGCCTTTTATGGTAATCGTGCGAGAGGGCGCAGGGACTTCCTTTGTCCCAAATCTGT
GCGGAGCCGAAATCTGGGAGGCGCCGCCGCACCCCCTCTAGCGGGCGCGGGGCGAAGCGGTGCGGCGCCG
GCAGGAAGGAAATGGGCGGGGAGGGCCTTCGTGCGTCGCCGCGCCGCCGTCCCCTTCTCCCTCTCCAGCC
TCGGGGCTGTCCGCGGGGGGACGGCTGCCTTCGGGGGGGACGGGGCAGGGCGGGGTTCGGCTTCTGGCGT
GTGACCGGCGGCTCTAGAGCCTCTGCTAACCATGTTCATGCCTTCTTCTTTTTCCTACAGCTCCTGGGCA
ACGTGCTGGTTATTGTGCTGTCTCATCATTTTGGCAAAGAATTCATAACTTCGTATAGCATACATTATAC
GAAGTTATTCTTTGCACCATTCTAAAGAATAACAGTGATAATTTCTGGGTTAAGGCAAATAACTTCGTAT
AGGATACTTTATACGAAGTTATGCTAGCGCCACCATGAGCGAGCTGATTAAGGAGAACATGCACATGAAG
CTGTACATGGAGGGCACCGTGGACAACCATCACTTCAAGTGCACATCCGAGGGCGAAGGCAAGCCCTACG
AGGGCACCCAGACCATGAGAATCAAGGTGGTCGAGGGCGGCCCTCTCCCCTTCGCCTTCGACATCCTGGC
TACTAGCTTCCTCTACGGCAGCAAGACCTTCATCAACCACACCCAGGGCATCCCCGACTTCTTCAAGCAG
TCCTTCCCTGAGGGCTTCACATGGGAGAGAGTCACCACATACGAAGACGGGGGCGTGCTGACCGCTACCC
AGGACACCAGCCTCCAGGACGGCTGCCTCATCTACAACGTCAAGATCAGAGGGGTGAACTTCACATCCAA
CGGCCCTGTGATGCAGAAGAAAACACTCGGCTGGGAGGCCTTCACCGAGACGCTGTACCCCGCTGACGGC
GGCCTGGAAGGCAGAAACGACATGGCCCTGAAGCTCGTGGGCGGGAGCCATCTGATCGCAAACGCCAAGA
CCACATATAGATCCAAGAAACCCGCTAAGAACCTCAAGATGCCTGGCGTCTACTATGTGGACTACAGACT
GGAAAGAATCAAGGAGGCCAACAACGAGACCTACGTCGAGCAGCACGAGGTGGCAGTGGCCAGATACTGC
GACCTCCCTAGCAAACTGGGGCACAAGCTTAATTAAGGTTACTTGTACAGCTCGTCCATGCCGCCGGTAG
AGTGGCGGCCCTCGGCGCGTTCGTACTGTTCCACGATGGTGTAGTCCTCGTTGTGGGAGGTGATGTCCAA
CTTGATGTTGACGTTGTAGGCGCCGGGCAGCTGCACGGGCTTCTTGGCCTTGTAGGTGGTCTTGACCTCA
GCGTCGTAGTGGCCGCCGTCCTTCAGCTTCAGCCTCTGCTTGATCTCGCCCTTCAGGGCGCCGTCCTCGG
GGTACATCCGCTCGGAGGAGGCCTCCCAGCCCATGGTCTTCTTCTGCATTACGGGGCCGTCGGAGGGGAA
GTTGGTGCCGCGCAGCTTCACCTTGTAGATGAACTCGCCGTCCTGCAGGGAGGAGTCCTGGGTCACGGTC
ACCACGCCGCCGTCCTCGAAGTTCATCACGCGCTCCCACTTGAAGCCCTCGGGGAAGGACAGCTTCAAGT
AGTCGGGGATGTCGGCGGGGTGCTTCACGTAGGCCTTGGAGCCGTACATGAACTGAGGGGACAGGATGTC
CCAGGCGAAGGGCAGGGGGCCACCCTTGGTCACCTTCAGCTTGGCGGTCTGGGTGCCCTCGTAGGGGCGG
CCCTCGCCCTCGCCCTCGATCTCGAACTCGTGGCCGTTCACGGAGCCCTCCATGTGCACCTTGAAGCGCA
TGAACTCCTTGATGATGGCCATGTTATCCTCCTCGCCCTTGCTCACCATGGTGGCGGCGCGCCATAACTT
CGTATAATGTATGCTATACGAAGTTATTAAGAGGTTTCATATTGCTAATAGCAGCTACAATCCAGCTACC
ATTCTGCATAACTTCGTATAAAGTATCCTATACGAAGTTATTCCGGAATCAACCTCTGGATTACAAAATT
TGTGAAAGATTGACTGGTATTCTTAACTATGTTGCTCCTTTTACGCTATGTGGATACGCTGCTTTAATGC
CTTTGTATCATGCTATTGCTTCCCGTATGGCTTTCATTTTCTCCTCCTTGTATAAATCCTGGTTGCTGTC
TCTTTATGAGGAGTTGTGGCCCGTTGTCAGGCAACGTGGCGTGGTGTGCACTGTGTTTGCTGACGCAACC
CCCACTGGTTGGGGCATTGCCACCACCTGTCAGCTCCTTTCCGGGACTTTCGCTTTCCCCCTCCCTATTG
CCACGGCGGAACTCATCGCCGCCTGCCTTGCCCGCTGCTGGACAGGGGCTCGGCTGTTGGGCACTGACAA
TTCCGTGGTGTTGTCGGGGAAGCTGACGTCCTTTCCATGGCTGCTCGCCTGTGTTGCCACCTGGATTCTG
CGCGGGACGTCCTTCTGCTACGTCCCTTCGGCCCTCAATCCAGCGGACCTTCCTTCCCGCGGCCTGCTGC
CGGCTCTGCGGCCTCTTCCGCGTCTTCGCCTTCGCCCTCAGACGAGTCGGATCTCCCTTTGGGCCGCCTC
CCCGCCTGGATCCCAATTCGAGCTCGGTACCTTTAAGACCAATGACTTACAAGGCAGCTGTAGATCTTAG
CCACTTTTTAAAAGAAAAGGGGGGACTGGAAGGGCTAATTCACTCCCAACGAAGACAAGATATCCTTGAT
CTGTGGATCTACCACACACAAGGCTACTTCCCTGATTGGCAGAACTACACACCAGGGCCAGGGATCAGAT
ATCCACTGACCTTTGGATGGTGCTACAAGCTAGTACCAGTTGAGCAAGAGAAGGTAGAAGAAGCCAATGA
AGGAGAGAACACCCGCTTGTTACACCCTGTGAGCCTGCATGGGATGGATGACCCGGAGAGAGAAGTATTA
GAGTGGAGGTTTGACAGCCGCCTAGCATTTCATCACATGGCCCGAGAGCTGCATCCGGACTGTACTGGGT
CTCTCTGGTTAGACCAGATCTGAGCCTGGGAGCTCTCTGGCTAACTAGGGAACCCACTGCTTAAGCCTCA
ATAAAGCTTGCCTTGAGTGCTTCAAGTAGTGTGTGCCCGTCTGTTGTGTGACTCTGGTAACTAGAGATCC
CTCAGACCCTTTTAGTCAGTGTGGAAAATCTCTAGCAGGGCCGCTTTAAACCCGCTGATCAGCCTCGACT
GTGCCTTCTAGTTGCCAGCCATCTGTTGTTTGCCCCTCCCCCGTGCCTTCCTTGACCCTGGAAGGTGCCA
CTCCCACTGTCCTTTCCTAATAAAATGAGGAAATTGCATCGCATTGTCTGAGTAGGTGTCATTCTATTCT
GGGGGGTGGGGTGGGGCAGGACAGCAAGGGGGAGGATTGGGAAGACAATAGCAGGCATGCTGGGGATGCG
GTGGGCTCTATGGCTTCTGAGGCGGAAAGAACCAGCTGGGGCTCTAGGGGGTATCCCC
[124 nt withheld, positions 7409-7532]
C
[91 nt withheld, positions 7534-7624]
A
[49 nt withheld, positions 7626-7674]
CCTTTGACGTTGGAGTCCACGTTCTTT
[37 nt withheld, positions 7702-7738]
ACCCTATCTCGGTCTATTCTTTTGATTTATAAGGGATTTTGCCGATTTCGGCCTATTGGTTAAAAAATGA
GCTGATTTAACAAAAATTTAACGCGAATTAATTCTGTGGAATGTGTGTCAGTTAGGGTGTGGAAAGTCCC
CAGGCTCCCCAGCAGGCAGAAGTATGCAAAGCATGCATCTCAATTAGTCAGCAACCAGGTGTGGAAAGTC
CCCAGGCTCCCCAGCAGGCAGAAGTATGCAAAGCATGCATCTCAATTAGTCAGCAACCATAGTCCCGCCC
CTAACTCCGCCCATCCCGCCCCTAACTCCGCCCAGTTCCGCCCATTCTCCGCCCCATGGCTGACTAATTT
TTTTTATTTATGCAGAGGCCGAGGCCGCCTCTGCCTCTGAGCTATTCCAGAAGTAGTGAGGAGGCTTTTT
TGGAGGCCTAGGCTTTTGCAAAAAGCTCCCGGGAGCTTGTATATCCATTTTCGGATCTGATCAGCACGTG
TTGACAATTAATCATCGGCATAGTATATCGGCATAGTATAATACGACAAGGTGAGGAACTAAACCATGGC
CAAGTTGACCAGTGCCGTTCCGGTGCTCACCGCGCGCGACGTCGCCGGAGCGGTCGAGTTCTGGACCGAC
CGGCTCGGGTTCTCCCGGGACTTCGTGGAGGACGACTTCGCCGGTGTGGTCCGGGACGACGTGACCCTGT
TCATCAGCGCGGTCCAGGACCAGGTGGTGCCGGACAACACCCTGGCCTGGGTGTGGGTGCGCGGCCTGGA
CGAGCTGTACGCCGAGTGGTCGGAGGTCGTGTCCACGAACTTCCGGGACGCCTCCGGGCCGGCCATGACC
GAGATCGGCGAGCAGCCGTGGGGGCGGGAGTTCGCCCTGCGCGACCCGGCCGGCAACTGCGTGCACTTCG
TGGCCGAGGAGCAGGACTGACACGTGCTACGAGATTTCGATTCCACCGCCGCCTTCTATGAAAGGTTGGG
CTTCGGAATCGTTTTCCGGGACGCCGGCTGGATGATCCTCCAGCGCGGGGATCTCATGCTGGAGTTCTTC
GCCCACCCCAACTTGTTTATTGCAGCTTATAATGGTTACAAATAAAGCAATAGCATCACAAATTTCACAA
ATAAAGCATTTTTTTCACTGCATTCTAGTTGTGGTTTGTCCAAACTCATCAATGTATCTTATCATGTCTG
TATACCGTCGACCTCTAGCTAGAGCTTGGCGTAATCATGGTCATAGCTGTTTCCTGTGTGAAATTGTTAT
CCGCTCACAATTCCACACAACATACGAGCCGGAAGCATAAAGTGTAAAGCCTGGGGTGCCTAATGAGTGA
GCTAACTCACATTAATTGCGTTGCGCTCACTGCCCGCTTTCCAGTCGGGAAACCTGTCGTGCCAGCTGCA
TTAATGAATCGGCCAACGCGCGGGGAGAGGCGGTTTGCGTATTGGGCGCTCTTCCGCTTCCTCGCTCACT
GACTCGCTGCGCTCGGTCGTTCGGCTGCGGCGAGCGGTATCAGCTCACTCAAAGGCGGTAATACGGTTAT
CCACAGAATCAGGGGATAACGCAGGAAAGAACATGTGAGCAAAAGGCCAGCAAAAGGCCAGGAACCGTAA
AAAGGCCGCGTTGCTGGCGTTTTTCCATAGGCTCCGCCCCCCTGACGAGCATCACAAAAATCGACGCTCA
AGTCAGAGGTGGCGAAACCCGACAGGACTATAAAGATACCAGGCGTTTCCCCCTGGAAGCTCCCTCGTGC
GCTCTCCTGTTCCGACCCTGCCGCTTACCGGATACCTGTCCGCCTTTCTCCCTTCGGGAAGCGTGGCGCT
TTCTCATAGCTCACGCTGTAGGTATCTCAGTTCGGTGTAGGTCGTTCGCTCCAAGCTGGGCTGTGTGCAC
GAACCCCCCGTTCAGCCCGACCGCTGCGCCTTATCCGGTAACTATCGTCTTGAGTCCAACCCGGTAAGAC
ACGACTTATCGCCACTGGCAGCAGCCACTGGTAACAGGATTAGCAGAGCGAGGTATGTAGGCGGTGCTAC
AGAGTTCTTGAAGTGGTGGCCTAACTACGGCTACACTAGAAGAACAGTATTTGGTATCTGCGCTCTGCTG
AAGCCAGTTACCTTCGGAAAAAGAGTTGGTAGCTCTTGATCCGGCAAACAAACCACCGCTGGTAGCGGTG
GTTTTTTTGTTTGCAAGCAGCAGATTACGCGCAGAAAAAAAGGATCTCAAGAAGATCCTTTGATCTTTTC
TACGGGGTCTGACGCTCAGTGGAACGAAAACTCACGTTAAGGGATTTTGGTCATGAGATTATCAAAAAGG
ATCTTCACCTAGATCCTTTTAAATTAAAAATGAAGTTTTAAATCAATCTAAAGTATATATGAGTAAACTT
GGTCTGACAGTTACCAATGCTTAATCAGTGAGGCACCTATCTCAGCGATCTGTCTATTTCGTTCATCCAT
AGTTGCCTGACTCCCCGTCGTGTAGATAACTACGATACGGGAGGGCTTACCATCTGGCCCCAGTGCTGCA
ATGATACCGCGAGACCCACGCTCACCGGCTCCAGATTTATCAGCAATAAACCAGCCAGCCGGAAGGGCCG
AGCGCAGAAGTGGTCCTGCAACTTTATCCGCCTCCATCCAGTCTATTAATTGTTGCCGGGAAGCTAGAGT
AAGTAGTTCGCCAGTTAATAGTTTGCGCAACGTTGTTGCCATTGCTACAGGCATCGTGGTGTCACGCTCG
TCGTTTGGTATGGCTTCATTCAGCTCCGGTTCCCAACGATCAAGGCGAGTTACATGATCCCCCATGTTGT
GCAAAAAAGCGGTTAGCTCCTTCGGTCCTCCGATCGTTGTCAGAAGTAAGTTGGCCGCAGTGTTATCACT
CATGGTTATGGCAGCACTGCATAATTCTCTTACTGTCATGCCATCCGTAAGATGCTTTTCTGTGACTGGT
GAGTACTCAACCAAGTCATTCTGAGAATAGTGTATGCGGCGACCGAGTTGCTCTTGCCCGGCGTCAATAC
GGGATAATACCGCGCCACATAGCAGAACTTTAAAAGTGCTCATCATTGGAAAACGTTCTTCGGGGCGAAA
ACTCTCAAGGATCTTACCGCTGTTGAGATCCAGTTCGATGTAACCCACTCGTGCACCCAACTGATCTTCA
GCATCTTTTACTTTCACCAGCGTTTCTGGGTGAGCAAAAACAGGAAGGCAAAATGCCGCAAAAAAGGGAA
TAAGGGCGACACGGAAATGTTGAATACTCATACTCTTCCTTTTTCAATATTATTGAAGCATTTATCAGGG
TTATTGTCTCATGAGCGGATACATATTTGAATGTATTTAGAAAAATAAACAAATAGGGGTTCCGCGCACA
TTTCCCCGAAAAGTGCCACCTGACGTC
